Addgene plasmid #187379: pBAD_dGFPmut3-AAV
Purpose: arabinose-inducible expression of destabilized GFPmut3 (containing a AAV C-terminal tail)
Depositing lab: Roi Avraham. Depositing organization: Weizmann Institute of Science.
Backbone
  Vector backbone: pBAD
  Vector type: Bacterial Expression
Growth in bacteria
  Bacterial resistance: Ampicillin, 100 μg/mL
  Growth temperature: 37°C
  Growth strain: DH5alpha
  Copy number: High Copy
Gene/Insert
  Gene/Insert name: dGFPmut3_AAV
  Species: Synthetic
  Mutation: C-terminal AAV tail
  Tag / fusion protein: AAV (C terminal on insert)
  Cloning method: Gibson Cloning
Terms and licenses: Academic/Nonprofit Terms; Industry Terms: Not Available to Industry
How to cite: pBAD_dGFPmut3-AAV was a gift from Roi Avraham (Addgene plasmid # 187379 ; http://n2t.net/addgene:187379 ; RRID:Addgene_187379)
