[The description below was written by a language model from this plasmid's Addgene catalogue record and pLannotate feature annotations shown in this document.]
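Description:
pBAD_dGFPmut3-AAV is a bacterial expression plasmid of about 5.3 kb built on a pBAD backbone for arabinose-inducible production of a destabilized green fluorescent protein. It replicates in E. coli from a ColE1/pMB1-type origin, recorded as high copy, and is selected with ampicillin through the bla (β-lactamase) gene and its own promoter. An M13 phage origin is also annotated. Short remnants of pBR322-derived elements (bom, rop, the tetracycline resistance gene and its promoter) appear only as fragments and are presumably non-functional backbone leftovers.

The expression cassette follows the standard pBAD layout. The araC regulator is encoded divergently from the araBAD promoter, so transcription stays low without L-arabinose and is activated when the sugar is added. Downstream lies the synthetic insert, assembled by Gibson cloning: GFPmut3, a rapidly maturing Aequorea victoria GFP variant, fused at its C terminus to an ssrA-type degradation peptide. The catalogue describes the tail as the AAV variant. The automated annotation matches only part of this region and labels it as a fragment of the related LVA tag, which most likely reflects the tags' shared residues rather than a true discrepancy. Such tags direct the protein to the ClpXP and ClpAP proteases, shortening its half-life. The cassette ends with a partial multiple cloning site, a 5S rRNA segment and the rrnB T1 and T2 terminators.

Because the reporter is continually turned over, fluorescence follows current promoter activity more closely than stable GFP, which accumulates. This makes the construct suited to monitoring dynamic or transient gene expression in bacteria, although the record does not describe a specific application beyond inducible expression.
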