Features (pLannotate 1.2.2; 16 found; start..end, strand, type, name):
    105..983     -  CDS            araC: L-arabinose regulatory protein; araC
   1010..1294    +  promoter       araBAD promoter: araBAD; promoter of the L-arabinose operon of E. coli; the araC regulatory gene is transcribed in the opposite direction (Guzman et al., 1995)
   1338..2051    +  CDS            GFPmut3: GFPmut3 is a basic (constitutively fluorescent) green fluorescent protein published in 1996, derived from Aequorea victoria. It is reported to be a very rapidly-maturing weak dimer.
   2061..2081    +  CDS            ssrA tag (LVA) (fragment): C-terminal peptide that mediates degradation in bacteria through the ClpXP and ClpAP proteases (McGinness et al., 2006) mutant LVA variant that confers accelerated degradation under some conditions (Andersen et al., 1998)
   2117..2145    +  misc_feature   MCS (fragment): pUC18/19 multiple cloning site
   2229..2344    +  ncRNA          5S rRNA: Accession: RF00001 - 5S ribosomal RNA
   2348..2434    +  terminator     rrnB T1 terminator: Escherichia coli rrnB; transcription terminator T1 from the E. coli rrnB gene
   2526..2553    +  terminator     rrnB T2 terminator: transcription terminator T2 from the E. coli rrnB gene
   2572..2663    +  promoter       AmpR promoter: bla
   2664..3524    +  CDS            AmpR: β-lactamase; bla; confers resistance to ampicillin, carbenicillin, and related antibiotics
   3566..3946    +  rep_origin     M13 ori (sequence partly withheld): M13 bacteriophage origin of replication; arrow indicates direction of (+) strand synthesis
   4132..4720    +  rep_origin     ori: high-copy-number ColE1/pMB1/pBR322/pUC origin of replication
   4906..4957    -  misc_feature   bom (fragment): basis of mobility region from pBR322
   5073..5112    -  CDS            rop (fragment): Rop protein, which maintains plasmids at low copy number; rop
   5113..5298    -  CDS            TcR (fragment): tetracycline efflux protein; tet; confers resistance to tetracycline
   5308..15      +  promoter       tet promoter (fragment) (across the origin): E. coli promoter for tetracycline efflux protein gene
>Addgene plasmid #187379 | pBAD_dGFPmut3-AAV | addgene full sequence | sequence record 370386 | Addgene NGS Result
CAGCTTATCATCGATGCATAATGTGCCTGTCAAATGGACGAAGCAGGGATTCTGCAAACCCTATGCTACT
CCGTCAAGCCGTCAATTGTCTGATTCGTTACCAATTATGACAACTTGACGGCTACATCATTCACTTTTTC
TTCACAACCGGCACGGAACTCGCTCGGGCTGGCCCCGGTGCATTTTTTAAATACCCGCGAGAAATAGAGT
TGATCGTCAAAACCAACATTGCGACCGACGGTGGCGATAGGCATCCGGGTGGTGCTCAAAAGCAGCTTCG
CCTGGCTGATACGTTGGTCCTCGCGCCAGCTTAAGACGCTAATCCCTAACTGCTGGCGGAAAAGATGTGA
CAGACGCGACGGCGACAAGCAAACATGCTGTGCGACGCTGGCGATATCAAAATTGCTGTCTGCCAGGTGA
TCGCTGATGTACTGACAAGCCTCGCGTACCCGATTATCCATCGGTGGATGGAGCGACTCGTTAATCGCTT
CCATGCGCCGCAGTAACAATTGCTCAAGCAGATTTATCGCCAGCAGCTCCGAATAGCGCCCTTCCCCTTG
CCCGGCGTTAATGATTTGCCCAAACAGGTCGCTGAAATGCGGCTGGTGCGCTTCATCCGGGCGAAAGAAC
CCCGTATTGGCAAATATTGACGGCCAGTTAAGCCATTCATGCCAGTAGGCGCGCGGACGAAAGTAAACCC
ACTGGTGATACCATTCGCGAGCCTCCGGATGACGACCGTAGTGATGAATCTCTCCTGGCGGGAACAGCAA
AATATCACCCGGTCGGCAAACAAATTCTCGTCCCTGATTTTTCACCACCCCCTGACCGCGAATGGTGAGA
TTGAGAATATAACCTTTCATTCCCAGCGGTCGGTCGATAAAAAAATCGAGATAACCGTTGGCCTCAATCG
GCGTTAAACCCGCCACCAGATGGGCATTAAACGAGTATCCCGGCAGCAGGGGATCATTTTGCGCTTCAGC
CATACTTTTCATACTCCCGCCATTCAGAGAAGAAACCAATTGTCCATATTGCATCAGACATTGCCGTCAC
TGCGTCTTTTACTGGCTCTTCTCGCTAACCAAACCGGTAACCCCGCTTATTAAAAGCATTCTGTAACAAA
GCGGGACCAAAGCCATGACAAAAACGCGTAACAAAAGTGTCTATAATCACGGCAGAAAAGTCCACATTGA
TTATTTGCACGGCGTCACACTTTGCTATGCCATAGCATTTTTATCCATAAGATTAGCGGATCCTACCTGA
CGCTTTTTATCGCAACTCTCTACTGTTTCTCCATACCCGTTTTTTTGGGCTAGCAGGAGGTAAGGAGGTT
ATAAAAAATGAGTAAAGGAGAAGAACTTTTCACTGGAGTTGTCCCAATTCTTGTTGAATTAGATGGTGAT
GTTAATGGGCACAAATTTTCTGTCAGTGGAGAGGGTGAAGGTGATGCAACATACGGAAAACTTACCCTTA
AATTTATTTGCACTACTGGAAAACTACCTGTTCCATGGCCAACACTTGTCACTACTTTCGGTTATGGTGT
TCAATGCTTTGCGAGATACCCAGATCATATGAAACAGCATGACTTTTTCAAGAGTGCCATGCCCGAAGGT
TATGTACAGGAAAGAACTATATTTTTCAAAGATGACGGGAACTACAAGACACGTGCTGAAGTCAAGTTTG
AAGGTGATACCCTTGTTAATAGAATCGAGTTAAAAGGTATTGATTTTAAAGAAGATGGAAACATTCTTGG
ACACAAATTGGAATACAACTATAACTCACACAATGTATACATCATGGCAGACAAACAAAAGAATGGAATC
AAAGTTAACTTCAAAATTAGACACAACATTGAAGATGGAAGCGTTCAACTAGCAGACCATTATCAACAAA
ATACTCCAATTGGCGATGGCCCTGTCCTTTTACCAGACAACCATTACCTGTCCACACAATCTGCCCTTTC
GAAAGATCCCAACGAAAAGAGAGACCACATGGTCCTTCTTGAGTTTGTAACAGCTGCTGGGATTACACAT
GGCATGGATGAACTATACAAAAGGCCTGCAGCAAACGACGAAAACTACGCTGCAGCAGTTTAAAGCTTTA
ATGCGGTAGTTTATCACTAGAGTCGACCTGCAGGCATGCAAGCTTGGCTGTTTTGGCGGATGAGAGAAGA
TTTTCAGCCTGATACAGATTAAATCAGAACGCAGAAGCGGTCTGATAAAACAGAATTTGCCTGGCGGCAG
TAGCGCGGTGGTCCCACCTGACCCCATGCCGAACTCAGAAGTGAAACGCCGTAGCGCCGATGGTAGTGTG
GGGTCTCCCCATGCGAGAGTAGGGAACTGCCAGGCATCAAATAAAACGAAAGGCTCAGTCGAAAGACTGG
GCCTTTCGTTTTATCTGTTGTTTGTCGGTGAACGCTCTCCTGAGTAGGACAAATCCGCCGGGAGCGGATT
TGAACGTTGCGAAGCAACGGCCCGGAGGGTGGCGGGCAGGACGCCCGCCATAAACTGCCAGGCATCAAAT
TAAGCAGAAGGCCATCCTGACGGATGGCCTTTTTGCGTTTCTACAAACTCTTTTGTTTATTTTTCTAAAT
ACATTCAAATATGTATCCGCTCATGAGACAATAACCCTGATAAATGCTTCAATAATATTGAAAAAGGAAG
AGTATGAGTATTCAACATTTCCGTGTCGCCCTTATTCCCTTTTTTGCGGCATTTTGCCTTCCTGTTTTTG
CTCACCCAGAAACGCTGGTGAAAGTAAAAGATGCTGAAGATCAGTTGGGTGCACGAGTGGGTTACATCGA
ACTGGATCTCAACAGCGGTAAGATCCTTGAGAGTTTTCGCCCCGAAGAACGTTTTCCAATGATGAGCACT
TTTAAAGTTCTGCTATGTGGCGCGGTATTATCCCGTGTTGACGCCGGGCAAGAGCAACTCGGTCGCCGCA
TACACTATTCTCAGAATGACTTGGTTGAGTACTCACCAGTCACAGAAAAGCATCTTACGGATGGCATGAC
AGTAAGAGAATTATGCAGTGCTGCCATAACCATGAGTGATAACACTGCGGCCAACTTACTTCTGACAACG
ATCGGAGGACCGAAGGAGCTAACCGCTTTTTTGCACAACATGGGGGATCATGTAACTCGCCTTGATCGTT
GGGAACCGGAGCTGAATGAAGCCATACCAAACGACGAGCGTGACACCACGATGCCTGTAGCAATGGCAAC
AACGTTGCGCAAACTATTAACTGGCGAACTACTTACTCTAGCTTCCCGGCAACAATTAATAGACTGGATG
GAGGCGGATAAAGTTGCAGGACCACTTCTGCGCTCGGCCCTTCCGGCTGGCTGGTTTATTGCTGATAAAT
CTGGAGCCGGTGAGCGTGGGTCTCGCGGTATCATTGCAGCACTGGGGCCAGATGGTAAGCCCTCCCGTAT
CGTAGTTATCTACACGACGGGGAGTCAGGCAACTATGGATGAACGAAATAGACAGATCGCTGAGATAGGT
GCCTCACTGATTAAGCATTGGTAACTGTCAGACCAAGTTTACTCATATATACTTTAGATTGATT
[125 nt withheld, positions 3565-3689]
C
[141 nt withheld, positions 3691-3831]
CCTTTGACGTTGGAGTCCACGTTCTTT
[37 nt withheld, positions 3859-3895]
ACCCTATCTCGGGCTATTCTTTTGATTTATAAGGGATTTTGCCGATTTCGGCCTATTGGTTAAAAAATGA
GCTGATTTAACAAAAATTTAACGCGAATTTTAACAAAATATTAACGTTTACAATTTAAAAGGATCTAGGT
GAAGATCCTTTTTGATAATCTCATGACCAAAATCCCTTAACGTGAGTTTTCGTTCCACTGAGCGTCAGAC
CCCGTAGAAAAGATCAAAGGATCTTCTTGAGATCCTTTTTTTCTGCGCGTAATCTGCTGCTTGCAAACAA
AAAAACCACCGCTACCAGCGGTGGTTTGTTTGCCGGATCAAGAGCTACCAACTCTTTTTCCGAAGGTAAC
TGGCTTCAGCAGAGCGCAGATACCAAATACTGTCCTTCTAGTGTAGCCGTAGTTAGGCCACCACTTCAAG
AACTCTGTAGCACCGCCTACATACCTCGCTCTGCTAATCCTGTTACCAGTGGCTGCTGCCAGTGGCGATA
AGTCGTGTCTTACCGGGTTGGACTCAAGACGATAGTTACCGGATAAGGCGCAGCGGTCGGGCTGAACGGG
GGGTTCGTGCACACAGCCCAGCTTGGAGCGAACGACCTACACCGAACTGAGATACCTACAGCGTGAGCTA
TGAGAAAGCGCCACGCTTCCCGAAGGGAGAAAGGCGGACAGGTATCCGGTAAGCGGCAGGGTCGGAACAG
GAGAGCGCACGAGGGAGCTTCCAGGGGGAAACGCCTGGTATCTTTATAGTCCTGTCGGGTTTCGCCACCT
CTGACTTGAGCGTCGATTTTTGTGATGCTCGTCAGGGGGGCGGAGCCTATGGAAAAACGCCAGCAACGCG
GCCTTTTTACGGTTCCTGGCCTTTTGCTGGCCTTTTGCTCACATGTTCTTTCCTGCGTTATCCCCTGATT
CTGTGGATAACCGTATTACCGCCTTTGAGTGAGCTGATACCGCTCGCCGCAGCCGAACGACCGAGCGCAG
CGAGTCAGTGAGCGAGGAAGCGGAAGAGCGCCTGATGCGGTATTTTCTCCTTACGCATCTGTGCGGTATT
TCACACCGCATAGGGTCATGGCTGCGCCCCGACACCCGCCAACACCCGCTGACGCGCCCTGACGGGCTTG
TCTGCTCCCGGCATCCGCTTACAGACAAGCTGTGACCGTCTCCGGGAGCTGCATGTGTCAGAGGTTTTCA
CCGTCATCACCGAAACGCGCGAGGCAGAAGGAGATGGCGCCCAACAGTCCCCCGGCCACGGGGCCTGCCA
CCATACCCACGCCGAAACAAGCGCTCATGAGCCCGAAGTGGCGAGCCCGATCTTCCCCATCGGTGATGTC
GGCGATATAGGCGCCAGCAACCGCACCTGTGGCGCCGGTGATGCCGGCCACGATGCGTCCGGCGTAGAGG
ATCTGCTCATGTTTGA
